Addgene plasmid #201114: pXL_dSSN4_EF1a-tNGFR-2A-Puro
Purpose: Dual barcoding cassettes for SSN-seq; Barcode Set 4
Depositing lab: Pawel Mazur. Depositing organization: University of Texas MD Anderson Cancer Center. Publication: Multiplexed transcriptomic profiling of the fate of human CAR T cells in vivo via genetic barcoding with shielded small nucleotides. Lu X, Lofgren SM, Zhao Y, Mazur PK. Nat Biomed Eng. 2023 Aug 31. doi: 10.1038/s41551-023-01085-3. PubMed 37652986.
Backbone
  Vector backbone: lentiCRISPR v2
  Total vector size (bp): 11123
  Modifications to backbone: The sgRNA cassette was replaced with the dual-SSN cassettes. The EFS-NS promoter was replaced with EF1a. tNGFR-P2A was introduced upstream of Puro.
  Vector type: Lentiviral
  Selectable markers: Puromycin ; truncated NGFR
Growth in bacteria
  Bacterial resistance: Ampicillin, 100 μg/mL
  Growth temperature: 37°C
  Growth strain: NEB Stable
  Copy number: High Copy
Gene/Insert 1
  Gene/Insert name: SSN.guide
  Insert size (bp): 182
  Promoter: Human U6
  Cloning method: Gibson Cloning
  Sequencing primers: 5′ LKO.1 5'
Gene/Insert 2
  Gene/Insert name: SSN.F30
  Insert size (bp): 143
  Promoter: Mouse U6
  Cloning method: Gibson Cloning
  Sequencing primers: 5′ mU6-F
Gene/Insert 3
  Gene/Insert name: tNGFR
  Species: H. sapiens (human)
  Promoter: EF1a
  Cloning method: Gibson Cloning
  Sequencing primers: 5′ EF-1a Forward; 3′ WPRE-R
Terms and licenses: Academic/Nonprofit Terms; Industry Terms: Not Available to Industry
How to cite: pXL_dSSN4_EF1a-tNGFR-2A-Puro was a gift from Pawel Mazur (Addgene plasmid # 201114 ; http://n2t.net/addgene:201114 ; RRID:Addgene_201114)
