[The description below was written by a language model from this plasmid's Addgene catalogue record and pLannotate feature annotations shown in this document.]
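Description:
pXL_dSSN4_EF1a-tNGFR-2A-Puro is an 11.1 kb lentiviral transfer plasmid derived from lentiCRISPR v2, built to carry one of a series of genetic barcodes (Barcode Set 4) for SSN-seq, a method that labels cells with shielded small nucleotides so they can be distinguished in multiplexed transcriptomic profiling, as applied to human CAR T cells in vivo. It is maintained in E. coli through a high-copy ColE1/pUC origin with ampicillin resistance. An f1 origin and an SV40/EM7-driven bleomycin/Zeocin resistance cassette remain from the backbone, outside the viral genome. The packaged region has a typical third-generation layout: a CMV enhancer/promoter fused to a truncated 5' LTR, the HIV-1 Ψ packaging signal, RRE, cPPT/CTS, WPRE and a self-inactivating ΔU3 3' LTR, followed by a bGH polyadenylation signal.

The original sgRNA cassette has been replaced by two RNA polymerase III barcode units. SSN.guide (182 bp) is expressed from the human U6 promoter, and the partial tracrRNA and gRNA scaffold matches just downstream of this promoter suggest a guide-RNA-like framework for that barcode. SSN.F30 (143 bp) is recorded as driven by a mouse U6 promoter, although neither this promoter nor the insert was picked up by the automated annotation. A single loxP site lies between the barcode region and the selection cassette; its role is not stated. Downstream, a full EF-1α promoter, replacing the shorter EFS of the parent, drives truncated human NGFR joined by a P2A peptide to puromycin N-acetyltransferase. Transduced cells can therefore be enriched by puromycin selection or by detection of the surface marker tNGFR. No Cas9 coding sequence appears in the feature table.
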