Features (pLannotate 1.2.2; 34 found; start..end, strand, type, name):
    217..397     +  LTR            5' LTR (truncated): truncated 5' long terminal repeat (LTR) from HIV-1
    444..569     +  misc_feature   HIV-1 Ψ: packaging signal of human immunodeficiency virus type 1
    553..916     +  CDS            HIV-1 gag (fragment): gag protein from human immunodeficiency virus 1; gag
   1062..1295    +  misc_feature   RRE: The Rev response element (RRE) of HIV-1 allows for Rev-dependent mRNA export from the nucleus to the cytoplasm.
   1672..1772    +  CDS            Rev (fragment): human immunodeficiency virus 1 (HIV-1) Rev protein; rev; enhances nuclear export of unspliced and incompletely spliced viral mRNAs
   1822..1939    +  misc_feature   cPPT/CTS: central polypurine tract and central termination sequence of HIV-1
   1990..2230    +  promoter       U6 promoter: RNA polymerase III promoter for human U6 snRNA
   2298..2342    +  misc_RNA       tracrRNA (fragment): trans-activating CRISPR RNA for the Streptococcus pyogenes CRISPR/Cas9 system
   2372..2391    +  misc_RNA       gRNA scaffold (fragment): guide RNA scaffold for the Streptococcus pyogenes CRISPR/Cas9 system
   2622..2655    +  protein_bind   loxP: Cre-mediated recombination occurs in the 8-bp core sequence (GCATACAT). Cre recombinase
   2891..4053    +  promoter       EF-1α promoter: strong constitutive promoter for human elongation factor EF-1α
   4070..4900    +  CDS            NGFR (fragment): TNR16_HUMAN - Also known as TNFRSF16. Experimental evidence at protein level: Swiss-Prot protein existence level 1. Low affinity receptor which can bind to NGF, BDNF, NTF3, and NTF4. Forms a heterodimeric receptor with SORCS2 that binds the precursor forms of NGF, BDNF and NTF3 with high affinity, and has much lower affinity for mature NGF and BDNF (PubMed:24908487). Plays an important role in differentiation and survival of specific neuronal populations during development (By similarity). Can mediate cell survival as well as cell death of neural cells. Plays a role in the inactivation of RHOA
   4967..5563    +  CDS            PuroR (fragment): puromycin N-acetyltransferase; pac from Streptomyces; confers resistance to puromycin
   5597..6185    +  misc_feature   WPRE: woodchuck hepatitis virus posttranscriptional regulatory element
   6236..6255    +  misc_feature   cPPT/CTS (fragment): central polypurine tract and central termination sequence of HIV-1
   6257..6490    +  LTR            3' LTR (ΔU3): self-inactivating 3' long terminal repeat (LTR) from HIV-1
   6522..6746    +  polyA_signal   bGH poly(A) signal: bovine growth hormone polyadenylation signal
   6750..6771    +  promoter       SV40 promoter (fragment): SV40 enhancer and early promoter
   6792..7220    +  rep_origin     f1 ori (sequence partly withheld): f1 bacteriophage origin of replication; arrow indicates direction of (+) strand synthesis
   7234..7563    +  promoter       SV40 promoter: SV40 enhancer and early promoter
   7611..7658    +  promoter       EM7 promoter: synthetic bacterial promoter&nbsp
   7677..8051    +  CDS            BleoR: antibiotic-binding protein; Sh ble from Streptoalloteichus hindustanus; confers resistance to bleomycin, phleomycin, and Zeocin™
   8061..8186    +  CDS            ble (fragment): BLE_KLEPN - Experimental evidence at protein level: Swiss-Prot protein existence level 1. Binding protein with a strong affinity to the bleomycin family of antibiotics. Binds to CL990; an antimitotic-antibiotic compound. From Klebsiella pneumoniae.
   8181..8302    +  polyA_signal   SV40 poly(A) signal: SV40 polyadenylation signal
   8373..8395    -  protein_bind   lac operator (fragment): The lac repressor binds to the lac operator to inhibit transcription in E. coli. This inhibition can be relieved by adding lactose or isopropyl-β-D-thiogalactopyranoside (IPTG). lac repressor encoded by lacI
   8399..8429    -  promoter       lac promoter: promoter for the E. coli lac operon
   8444..8465    -  protein_bind   CAP binding site: CAP binding activates transcription in the presence of cAMP. E. coli catabolite activator protein
   8478..8570    -  CDS            lacI (fragment): lac repressor; lacI; The lac repressor binds to the lac operator to inhibit transcription in E. coli. This inhibition can be relieved by adding lactose or isopropyl-β-D-thiogalactopyranoside (IPTG).
   8753..9341    -  rep_origin     ori: high-copy-number ColE1/pMB1/pBR322/pUC origin of replication
   9512..10372   -  CDS            AmpR: β-lactamase; bla; confers resistance to ampicillin, carbenicillin, and related antibiotics
  10373..10477   -  promoter       AmpR promoter: bla
  10536..10588   -  misc_feature   bom (fragment): basis of mobility region from pBR322
  10743..11122   +  enhancer       CMV enhancer: human cytomegalovirus immediate early enhancer
  11123..199     +  promoter       CMV promoter (across the origin): human cytomegalovirus (CMV) immediate early promoter
>Addgene plasmid #201114 | pXL_dSSN4_EF1a-tNGFR-2A-Puro | addgene full sequence | sequence record 394442 | Addgene NGS Result
TGATGCGGTTTTGGCAGTACATCAATGGGCGTGGATAGCGGTTTGACTCACGGGGATTTCCAAGTCTCCA
CCCCATTGACGTCAATGGGAGTTTGTTTTGGCACCAAAATCAACGGGACTTTCCAAAATGTCGTAACAAC
TCCGCCCCATTGACGCAAATGGGCGGTAGGCGTGTACGGTGGGAGGTCTATATAAGCAGCGCGTTTTGCC
TGTACTGGGTCTCTCTGGTTAGACCAGATCTGAGCCTGGGAGCTCTCTGGCTAACTAGGGAACCCACTGC
TTAAGCCTCAATAAAGCTTGCCTTGAGTGCTTCAAGTAGTGTGTGCCCGTCTGTTGTGTGACTCTGGTAA
CTAGAGATCCCTCAGACCCTTTTAGTCAGTGTGGAAAATCTCTAGCAGTGGCGCCCGAACAGGGACTTGA
AAGCGAAAGGGAAACCAGAGGAGCTCTCTCGACGCAGGACTCGGCTTGCTGAAGCGCGCACGGCAAGAGG
CGAGGGGCGGCGACTGGTGAGTACGCCAAAAATTTTGACTAGCGGAGGCTAGAAGGAGAGAGATGGGTGC
GAGAGCGTCAGTATTAAGCGGGGGAGAATTAGATCGCGATGGGAAAAAATTCGGTTAAGGCCAGGGGGAA
AGAAAAAATATAAATTAAAACATATAGTATGGGCAAGCAGGGAGCTAGAACGATTCGCAGTTAATCCTGG
CCTGTTAGAAACATCAGAAGGCTGTAGACAAATACTGGGACAGCTACAACCATCCCTTCAGACAGGATCA
GAAGAACTTAGATCATTATATAATACAGTAGCAACCCTCTATTGTGTGCATCAAAGGATAGAGATAAAAG
ACACCAAGGAAGCTTTAGACAAGATAGAGGAAGAGCAAAACAAAAGTAAGACCACCGCACAGCAAGCGGC
CGCTGATCTTCAGACCTGGAGGAGGAGATATGAGGGACAATTGGAGAAGTGAATTATATAAATATAAAGT
AGTAAAAATTGAACCATTAGGAGTAGCACCCACCAAGGCAAAGAGAAGAGTGGTGCAGAGAGAAAAAAGA
GCAGTGGGAATAGGAGCTTTGTTCCTTGGGTTCTTGGGAGCAGCAGGAAGCACTATGGGCGCAGCGTCAA
TGACGCTGACGGTACAGGCCAGACAATTATTGTCTGGTATAGTGCAGCAGCAGAACAATTTGCTGAGGGC
TATTGAGGCGCAACAGCATCTGTTGCAACTCACAGTCTGGGGCATCAAGCAGCTCCAGGCAAGAATCCTG
GCTGTGGAAAGATACCTAAAGGATCAACAGCTCCTGGGGATTTGGGGTTGCTCTGGAAAACTCATTTGCA
CCACTGCTGTGCCTTGGAATGCTAGTTGGAGTAATAAATCTCTGGAACAGATTTGGAATCACACGACCTG
GATGGAGTGGGACAGAGAAATTAACAATTACACAAGCTTAATACACTCCTTAATTGAAGAATCGCAAAAC
CAGCAAGAAAAGAATGAACAAGAATTATTGGAATTAGATAAATGGGCAAGTTTGTGGAATTGGTTTAACA
TAACAAATTGGCTGTGGTATATAAAATTATTCATAATGATAGTAGGAGGCTTGGTAGGTTTAAGAATAGT
TTTTGCTGTACTTTCTATAGTGAATAGAGTTAGGCAGGGATATTCACCATTATCGTTTCAGACCCACCTC
CCAACCCCGAGGGGACCCGACAGGCCCGAAGGAATAGAAGAAGAAGGTGGAGAGAGAGACAGAGACAGAT
CCATTCGATTAGTGAACGGATCGGCACTGCGTGCGCCAATTCTGCAGACAAATGGCAGTATTCATCCACA
ATTTTAAAAGAAAAGGGGGGATTGGGGGGTACAGTGCAGGGGAAAGAATAGTAGACATAATAGCAACAGA
CATACAAACTAAAGAATTACAAAAACAAATTACAAAAATTCAAAATTTTCGGGTTTATTACAGGGACAGC
AGAGATCCAGTTTGGTTAATTAAGGTACCGAGGGCCTATTTCCCATGATTCCTTCATATTTGCATATACG
ATACAAGGCTGTTAGAGAGATAATTAGAATTAATTTGACTGTAAACACAAAGATATTAGTACAAAATACG
TGACGTAGAAAGTAATAATTTCTTGGGTAGTTTGCAGTTTTAAAATTATGTTTTAAAATGGACTATCATA
TGCTTACCGTAACTTGAAAGTATTTCGATTTCTTGGCTTTATATATCTTGTGGAAAGGACGAAACACCGT
GCTCGCTTCGGCAGCACATATACTAGTCGACAAGACGGAGTTTAAGAGCTAAGCTGGAAACAGCATAGCA
AGTTTAAATAAGGCTAGTCCGTTATCAACTTGGCCGCTTTAAGGCCGGTCCTAGCAAGGCCAAGTGGCAC
CGAGTCGGTGCTCTAGAGCGGACTTCGGTCCGCTTTTTTTCTCGAGTGATCCGACGCGCCATCTCTAGGC
CCGCGCCGGCCCCCTCGCACGGACTTGTGGGAGAAGCTCGGCTACTCCCCTGCCCCGGTTAATTTGCATA
TAATATTTCCTAGTAACTATAGAGGCTTAATGTGCGATAAAAGACAGATAATCTGTTCTTTTTAATACTA
GCTACATTTTACATGATAGGCTTGGATTTCTATAACTTCGTATAGCATACATTATACGAAGTTATAAACA
GCACAAAAGGAAACTCACCCTAACTGTAAAGTAATTGTGTGTTTTGAGACTATAAGTATCCCTTGGAGAA
CCACCTTGTTGGTGCTCGCTTCGGCAGCACATATACTAGTCGACAAGACGGATTGCCATGTGTATCGGTC
CGATACTCTGATGATGGGCTTTAAGGCCGGTCCTAGCAACCATCATTCATGGCAATCTAGAGCGGACTTC
GGTCCGCTTTTTTTGAATTCGGCTCCGGTGCCCGTCAGTGGGCAGAGCGCACATCGCCCACAGTCCCCGA
GAAGTTGGGGGGAGGGGTCGGCAATTGAACCGGTGCCTAGAGAAGGTGGCGCGGGGTAAACTGGGAAAGT
GATGTCGTGTACTGGCTCCGCCTTTTTCCCGAGGGTGGGGGAGAACCGTATATAAGTGCAGTAGTCGCCG
TGAACGTTCTTTTTCGCAACGGGTTTGCCGCCAGAACACAGGTAAGTGCCGTGTGTGGTTCCCGCGGGCC
TGGCCTCTTTACGGGTTATGGCCCTTGCGTGCCTTGAATTACTTCCACCTGGCTCCAGTACGTGATTCTT
GATCCCGAGCTGGAGCCAGGGGCGGGCCTTGCGCTTTAGGAGCCCCTTCGCCTCGTGCTTGAGTTGAGGC
CTGGCCTGGGCGCTGGGGCCGCCGCGTGCGAATCTGGTGGCACCTTCGCGCCTGTCTCGCTGCTTTCGAT
AAGTCTCTAGCCATTTAAAATTTTTGATGACCTGCTGCGACGCTTTTTTTCTGGCAAGATAGTCTTGTAA
ATGCGGGCCAGGATCTGCACACTGGTATTTCGGTTTTTGGGGCCGCGGGCGGCGACGGGGCCCGTGCGTC
CCAGCGCACATGTTCGGCGAGGCGGGGCCTGCGAGCGCGGCCACCGAGAATCGGACGGGGGTAGTCTCAA
GCTGGCCGGCCTGCTCTGGTGCCTGGCCTCGCGCCGCCGTGTATCGCCCCGCCCTGGGCGGCAAGGCTGG
CCCGGTCGGCACCAGTTGCGTGAGCGGAAAGATGGCCGCTTCCCGGCCCTGCTCCAGGGGGCTCAAAATG
GAGGACGCGGCGCTCGGGAGAGCGGGCGGGTGAGTCACCCACACAAAGGAAAGGGGCCTTTCCGTCCTCA
GCCGTCGCTTCATGTGACTCCACGGAGTACCGGGCGCCGTCCAGGCACCTCGATTAGTTCTGGAGCTTTT
GGAGTACGTCGTCTTTAGGTTGGGGGGAGGGGTTTTATGCGATGGAGTTTCCCCACACTGAGTGGGTGGA
GACTGAAGTTAGGCCAGCTTGGCACTTGATGTAATTCTCCTTGGAATTTGCCCTTTTTGAGTTTGGATCT
TGGTTCATTCTCAAGCCTCAGACAGTGGTTCAAAGTTTTTTTCTTCCATTTCAGGTGTCGTGAACACGCT
AGCGCCACCATGGGGGCAGGTGCCACTGGCCGCGCCATGGACGGGCCGCGCCTGCTGCTGTTGCTGCTTC
TGGGGGTGTCCCTTGGAGGTGCCAAGGAGGCATGCCCCACAGGCCTGTACACACACAGCGGTGAGTGCTG
CAAAGCCTGCAACCTGGGCGAGGGTGTGGCCCAGCCTTGTGGAGCCAACCAGACCGTGTGTGAGCCCTGC
CTGGACAGCGTGACGTTCTCCGACGTGGTGAGCGCGACCGAGCCGTGCAAGCCGTGCACCGAGTGCGTGG
GGCTCCAGAGCATGTCGGCGCCATGCGTGGAGGCCGACGACGCCGTGTGCCGCTGCGCCTACGGCTACTA
CCAGGATGAGACGACTGGGCGCTGCGAGGCGTGCCGCGTGTGCGAGGCGGGCTCGGGCCTCGTGTTCTCC
TGCCAGGACAAGCAGAACACCGTGTGCGAGGAGTGCCCCGACGGCACGTATTCCGACGAGGCCAACCACG
TGGACCCGTGCCTGCCCTGCACCGTGTGCGAGGACACCGAGCGCCAGCTCCGCGAGTGCACACGCTGGGC
CGACGCCGAGTGCGAGGAGATCCCTGGCCGTTGGATTACACGGTCCACACCCCCAGAGGGCTCGGACAGC
ACAGCCCCCAGCACCCAGGAGCCTGAGGCACCTCCAGAACAAGACCTCATAGCCAGCACGGTGGCAGGTG
TGGTGACCACAGTGATGGGCAGCTCCCAGCCCGTGGTGACCCGAGGCACCACCGACAACCTCATCCCTGT
CTATTGCTCCATCCTGGCTGCTGTGGTTGTGGGTCTTGTGGCCTACATAGCCTTCAAGAGGTGGAACAGC
GGGTCTGGCGCCACAAACTTCTCTCTGCTAAAGCAAGCAGGTGATGTTGAAGAAAACCCCGGGCCTACCG
AGTACAAGCCCACGGTGCGCCTCGCCACCCGCGACGACGTCCCCAGGGCCGTACGCACCCTCGCCGCCGC
GTTCGCCGACTACCCCGCCACGCGCCACACCGTCGATCCGGACCGCCACATCGAGCGGGTCACCGAGCTG
CAAGAACTCTTCCTCACGCGCGTCGGGCTCGACATCGGCAAGGTGTGGGTCGCGGACGACGGCGCCGCGG
TGGCGGTCTGGACCACGCCGGAGAGCGTCGAAGCGGGGGCGGTGTTCGCCGAGATCGGCCCGCGCATGGC
CGAGTTGAGCGGTTCCCGGCTGGCCGCGCAGCAACAGATGGAAGGCCTCCTGGCGCCGCACCGGCCCAAG
GAGCCCGCGTGGTTCCTGGCCACCGTCGGAGTCTCGCCCGACCACCAGGGCAAGGGTCTGGGCAGCGCCG
TCGTGCTCCCCGGAGTGGAGGCGGCCGAGCGCGCCGGGGTGCCCGCCTTCCTGGAGACCTCCGCGCCCCG
CAACCTCCCCTTCTACGAGCGGCTCGGCTTCACCGTCACCGCCGACGTCGAGGTGCCCGAAGGACCGCGC
ACCTGGTGCATGACCCGCAAGCCCGGTGCCTGACTCGAGTAAGGATCCTAATCTAGATAAGTCGACAATC
AACCTCTGGATTACAAAATTTGTGAAAGATTGACTGGTATTCTTAACTATGTTGCTCCTTTTACGCTATG
TGGATACGCTGCTTTAATGCCTTTGTATCATGCTATTGCTTCCCGTATGGCTTTCATTTTCTCCTCCTTG
TATAAATCCTGGTTGCTGTCTCTTTATGAGGAGTTGTGGCCCGTTGTCAGGCAACGTGGCGTGGTGTGCA
CTGTGTTTGCTGACGCAACCCCCACTGGTTGGGGCATTGCCACCACCTGTCAGCTCCTTTCCGGGACTTT
CGCTTTCCCCCTCCCTATTGCCACGGCGGAACTCATCGCCGCCTGCCTTGCCCGCTGCTGGACAGGGGCT
CGGCTGTTGGGCACTGACAATTCCGTGGTGTTGTCGGGGAAATCATCGTCCTTTCCTTGGCTGCTCGCCT
GTGTTGCCACCTGGATTCTGCGCGGGACGTCCTTCTGCTACGTCCCTTCGGCCCTCAATCCAGCGGACCT
TCCTTCCCGCGGCCTGCTGCCGGCTCTGCGGCCTCTTCCGCGTCTTCGCCTTCGCCCTCAGACGAGTCGG
ATCTCCCTTTGGGCCGCCTCCCCGCGTCGACTTTAAGACCAATGACTTACAAGGCAGCTGTAGATCTTAG
CCACTTTTTAAAAGAAAAGGGGGGACTGGAAGGGCTAATTCACTCCCAACGAAGACAAGATCTGCTTTTT
GCTTGTACTGGGTCTCTCTGGTTAGACCAGATCTGAGCCTGGGAGCTCTCTGGCTAACTAGGGAACCCAC
TGCTTAAGCCTCAATAAAGCTTGCCTTGAGTGCTTCAAGTAGTGTGTGCCCGTCTGTTGTGTGACTCTGG
TAACTAGAGATCCCTCAGACCCTTTTAGTCAGTGTGGAAAATCTCTAGCAGGGCCCGTTTAAACCCGCTG
ATCAGCCTCGACTGTGCCTTCTAGTTGCCAGCCATCTGTTGTTTGCCCCTCCCCCGTGCCTTCCTTGACC
CTGGAAGGTGCCACTCCCACTGTCCTTTCCTAATAAAATGAGGAAATTGCATCGCATTGTCTGAGTAGGT
GTCATTCTATTCTGGGGGGTGGGGTGGGGCAGGACAGCAAGGGGGAGGATTGGGAAGACAATAGCAGGCA
TGCTGGGGATGCGGTGGGCTCTATGGCTTCTGAGGCGGAAAGAACCAGCTGGGGCTCTAGGGGGTATCCC
C
[124 nt withheld, positions 6792-6915]
C
[91 nt withheld, positions 6917-7007]
A
[49 nt withheld, positions 7009-7057]
CCTTTGACGTTGGAGTCCACGTTCTTT
[37 nt withheld, positions 7085-7121]
ACCCTATCTCGGTCTATTCTTTTGATTTATAAGGGATTTTGCCGATTTCGGCCTATTGGTTAAAAAATGA
GCTGATTTAACAAAAATTTAACGCGAATTAATTCTGTGGAATGTGTGTCAGTTAGGGTGTGGAAAGTCCC
CAGGCTCCCCAGCAGGCAGAAGTATGCAAAGCATGCATCTCAATTAGTCAGCAACCAGGTGTGGAAAGTC
CCCAGGCTCCCCAGCAGGCAGAAGTATGCAAAGCATGCATCTCAATTAGTCAGCAACCATAGTCCCGCCC
CTAACTCCGCCCATCCCGCCCCTAACTCCGCCCAGTTCCGCCCATTCTCCGCCCCATGGCTGACTAATTT
TTTTTATTTATGCAGAGGCCGAGGCCGCCTCTGCCTCTGAGCTATTCCAGAAGTAGTGAGGAGGCTTTTT
TGGAGGCCTAGGCTTTTGCAAAAAGCTCCCGGGAGCTTGTATATCCATTTTCGGATCTGATCAGCACGTG
TTGACAATTAATCATCGGCATAGTATATCGGCATAGTATAATACGACAAGGTGAGGAACTAAACCATGGC
CAAGTTGACCAGTGCCGTTCCGGTGCTCACCGCGCGCGACGTCGCCGGAGCGGTCGAGTTCTGGACCGAC
CGGCTCGGGTTCTCCCGGGACTTCGTGGAGGACGACTTCGCCGGTGTGGTCCGGGACGACGTGACCCTGT
TCATCAGCGCGGTCCAGGACCAGGTGGTGCCGGACAACACCCTGGCCTGGGTGTGGGTGCGCGGCCTGGA
CGAGCTGTACGCCGAGTGGTCGGAGGTCGTGTCCACGAACTTCCGGGACGCCTCCGGGCCGGCCATGACC
GAGATCGGCGAGCAGCCGTGGGGGCGGGAGTTCGCCCTGCGCGACCCGGCCGGCAACTGCGTGCACTTCG
TGGCCGAGGAGCAGGACTGACACGTGCTACGAGATTTCGATTCCACCGCCGCCTTCTATGAAAGGTTGGG
CTTCGGAATCGTTTTCCGGGACGCCGGCTGGATGATCCTCCAGCGCGGGGATCTCATGCTGGAGTTCTTC
GCCCACCCCAACTTGTTTATTGCAGCTTATAATGGTTACAAATAAAGCAATAGCATCACAAATTTCACAA
ATAAAGCATTTTTTTCACTGCATTCTAGTTGTGGTTTGTCCAAACTCATCAATGTATCTTATCATGTCTG
TATACCGTCGACCTCTAGCTAGAGCTTGGCGTAATCATGGTCATAGCTGTTTCCTGTGTGAAATTGTTAT
CCGCTCACAATTCCACACAACATACGAGCCGGAAGCATAAAGTGTAAAGCCTGGGGTGCCTAATGAGTGA
GCTAACTCACATTAATTGCGTTGCGCTCACTGCCCGCTTTCCAGTCGGGAAACCTGTCGTGCCAGCTGCA
TTAATGAATCGGCCAACGCGCGGGGAGAGGCGGTTTGCGTATTGGGCGCTCTTCCGCTTCCTCGCTCACT
GACTCGCTGCGCTCGGTCGTTCGGCTGCGGCGAGCGGTATCAGCTCACTCAAAGGCGGTAATACGGTTAT
CCACAGAATCAGGGGATAACGCAGGAAAGAACATGTGAGCAAAAGGCCAGCAAAAGGCCAGGAACCGTAA
AAAGGCCGCGTTGCTGGCGTTTTTCCATAGGCTCCGCCCCCCTGACGAGCATCACAAAAATCGACGCTCA
AGTCAGAGGTGGCGAAACCCGACAGGACTATAAAGATACCAGGCGTTTCCCCCTGGAAGCTCCCTCGTGC
GCTCTCCTGTTCCGACCCTGCCGCTTACCGGATACCTGTCCGCCTTTCTCCCTTCGGGAAGCGTGGCGCT
TTCTCATAGCTCACGCTGTAGGTATCTCAGTTCGGTGTAGGTCGTTCGCTCCAAGCTGGGCTGTGTGCAC
GAACCCCCCGTTCAGCCCGACCGCTGCGCCTTATCCGGTAACTATCGTCTTGAGTCCAACCCGGTAAGAC
ACGACTTATCGCCACTGGCAGCAGCCACTGGTAACAGGATTAGCAGAGCGAGGTATGTAGGCGGTGCTAC
AGAGTTCTTGAAGTGGTGGCCTAACTACGGCTACACTAGAAGAACAGTATTTGGTATCTGCGCTCTGCTG
AAGCCAGTTACCTTCGGAAAAAGAGTTGGTAGCTCTTGATCCGGCAAACAAACCACCGCTGGTAGCGGTG
GTTTTTTTGTTTGCAAGCAGCAGATTACGCGCAGAAAAAAAGGATCTCAAGAAGATCCTTTGATCTTTTC
TACGGGGTCTGACGCTCAGTGGAACGAAAACTCACGTTAAGGGATTTTGGTCATGAGATTATCAAAAAGG
ATCTTCACCTAGATCCTTTTAAATTAAAAATGAAGTTTTAAATCAATCTAAAGTATATATGAGTAAACTT
GGTCTGACAGTTACCAATGCTTAATCAGTGAGGCACCTATCTCAGCGATCTGTCTATTTCGTTCATCCAT
AGTTGCCTGACTCCCCGTCGTGTAGATAACTACGATACGGGAGGGCTTACCATCTGGCCCCAGTGCTGCA
ATGATACCGCGAGACCCACGCTCACCGGCTCCAGATTTATCAGCAATAAACCAGCCAGCCGGAAGGGCCG
AGCGCAGAAGTGGTCCTGCAACTTTATCCGCCTCCATCCAGTCTATTAATTGTTGCCGGGAAGCTAGAGT
AAGTAGTTCGCCAGTTAATAGTTTGCGCAACGTTGTTGCCATTGCTACAGGCATCGTGGTGTCACGCTCG
TCGTTTGGTATGGCTTCATTCAGCTCCGGTTCCCAACGATCAAGGCGAGTTACATGATCCCCCATGTTGT
GCAAAAAAGCGGTTAGCTCCTTCGGTCCTCCGATCGTTGTCAGAAGTAAGTTGGCCGCAGTGTTATCACT
CATGGTTATGGCAGCACTGCATAATTCTCTTACTGTCATGCCATCCGTAAGATGCTTTTCTGTGACTGGT
GAGTACTCAACCAAGTCATTCTGAGAATAGTGTATGCGGCGACCGAGTTGCTCTTGCCCGGCGTCAATAC
GGGATAATACCGCGCCACATAGCAGAACTTTAAAAGTGCTCATCATTGGAAAACGTTCTTCGGGGCGAAA
ACTCTCAAGGATCTTACCGCTGTTGAGATCCAGTTCGATGTAACCCACTCGTGCACCCAACTGATCTTCA
GCATCTTTTACTTTCACCAGCGTTTCTGGGTGAGCAAAAACAGGAAGGCAAAATGCCGCAAAAAAGGGAA
TAAGGGCGACACGGAAATGTTGAATACTCATACTCTTCCTTTTTCAATATTATTGAAGCATTTATCAGGG
TTATTGTCTCATGAGCGGATACATATTTGAATGTATTTAGAAAAATAAACAAATAGGGGTTCCGCGCACA
TTTCCCCGAAAAGTGCCACCTGACGTCGACGGATCGGGAGATCTCCCGATCCCCTATGGTGCACTCTCAG
TACAATCTGCTCTGATGCCGCATAGTTAAGCCAGTATCTGCTCCCTGCTTGTGTGTTGGAGGTCGCTGAG
TAGTGCGCGAGCAAAATTTAAGCTACAACAAGGCAAGGCTTGACCGACAATTGCATGAAGAATCTGCTTA
GGGTTAGGCGTTTTGCGCTGCTTCGCGATGTACGGGCCAGATATACGCGTTGACATTGATTATTGACTAG
TTATTAATAGTAATCAATTACGGGGTCATTAGTTCATAGCCCATATATGGAGTTCCGCGTTACATAACTT
ACGGTAAATGGCCCGCCTGGCTGACCGCCCAACGACCCCCGCCCATTGACGTCAATAATGACGTATGTTC
CCATAGTAACGCCAATAGGGACTTTCCATTGACGTCAATGGGTGGAGTATTTACGGTAAACTGCCCACTT
GGCAGTACATCAAGTGTATCATATGCCAAGTACGCCCCCTATTGACGTCAATGACGGTAAATGGCCCGCC
TGGCATTATGCCCAGTACATGACCTTATGGGACTTTCCTACTTGGCAGTACATCTACGTATTAGTCATCG
CTATTACCATGG
